Addgene plasmid #196136: pSBtet-Hygro-GADD34_Δ1-240/P2A/K3L
Purpose: SB vector for the mammalian expression of GADD34-K3L
Depositing lab: Jamie Cate. Depositing organization: University of California, Berkeley. Publication: A highly efficient human cell-free translation system. Aleksashin NA, Chang ST, Cate JHD. bioRxiv. 2023 Feb 10:2023.02.09.527910. doi: 10.1101/2023.02.09.527910. Preprint. PubMed 36798401.
Backbone
  Vector backbone: pSBtet-Hyg
  Backbone size w/o insert (bp): 7664
  Vector type: Mammalian Expression
  Selectable markers: Hygromycin
Growth in bacteria
  Bacterial resistance: Ampicillin, 100 μg/mL
  Growth temperature: 37°C
  Growth strain: DH5alpha
  Copy number: Low Copy
Gene/Insert
  Gene/Insert name: GADD34 Δ1-240 - P2A - K3L
  Species: H. sapiens (human); vaccinia virus
  Insert size (bp): 1625
  Entrez Gene: PPP1R15A (a.k.a. GADD34)
  Tag / fusion protein: P2A
Terms and licenses: Academic/Nonprofit Terms; Industry Terms: Not Available to Industry
How to cite: pSBtet-Hygro-GADD34_Δ1-240/P2A/K3L was a gift from Jamie Cate (Addgene plasmid # 196136 ; http://n2t.net/addgene:196136 ; RRID:Addgene_196136)
