[The description below was written by a language model from this plasmid's Addgene catalogue record and pLannotate feature annotations shown in this document.]
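Description:
pSBtet-Hygro-GADD34_Δ1-240/P2A/K3L is a Sleeping Beauty (SB) transposon-type mammalian expression plasmid built on the pSBtet-Hyg backbone, intended for doxycycline-inducible expression of two factors that counteract eIF2α phosphorylation. It is propagated in E. coli through a ColE1/pUC-type origin with ampicillin resistance (AmpR under its bla promoter). The catalogue lists it as low copy even though the annotated origin is of the high-copy class. The transposon inverted repeats expected of an SB vector were not picked up in the automated feature table, so their positions are not documented here. The sequenced record (7,637 nt) is also shorter than the listed backbone size plus insert would suggest.

The payload sits downstream of a tight TRE promoter (seven tet operators fused to a minimal CMV promoter) and is a single open reading frame. It encodes human GADD34 (PPP1R15A) lacking residues 1–240, followed by a P2A self-cleaving peptide and the vaccinia virus K3L protein, and ends at an SV40 polyadenylation signal. Truncated GADD34 recruits protein phosphatase 1 to dephosphorylate eIF2α, while K3L acts as an eIF2α-mimicking pseudosubstrate that blocks PKR, so the pair together prevents stress-induced shutoff of translation. A second cassette encodes the reverse tetracycline transactivator rtTA3 followed by the hygromycin resistance gene, terminated by a bGH polyadenylation signal. This supplies both the doxycycline-responsive activator and the marker for selecting stable cells. The promoter driving this cassette and the element linking its two coding regions are not annotated. According to the associated publication title, the construct was made in the context of a highly efficient human cell-free translation system.
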