Features (pLannotate 1.2.2; 15 found; start..end, strand, type, name):
    295..607     +  promoter       tight TRE promoter: Tet-responsive promoter PTight, consisting of seven tet operator sequences followed by the minimal CMV promoter
    677..1990    +  CDS            PPP1R15A (fragment): PR15A_HUMAN - Also known as GADD34. Experimental evidence at protein level: Swiss-Prot protein existence level 1. Recruits the serine/threonine-protein phosphatase PP1 to dephosphorylate the translation initiation factor eIF-2A/EIF2S1, thereby reversing the shut-off of protein synthesis initiated by stress-inducible kinases and facilitating recovery of cells from stress. Down-regulates the TGF-beta signaling pathway by promoting dephosphorylation of TGFB1 by PP1. May promote apoptosis by inducing TP53 phosphorylation on 'Ser-15'. From Homo sapiens (Human).
   2048..2308    +  CDS            K3_VACCW: Experimental evidence at protein level: Swiss-Prot protein existence level 1. Viral mimic of eIF-2-alpha that acts as a pseudosubstrate for EIF2AK2/PKR kinase. Inhibits therefore eIF-2-alpha phosphorylation by host EIF2AK2/PKR kinase and prevents protein synthesis shutoff. From Vaccinia virus (strain Western Reserve) (VACV) (Vaccinia virus (strain WR)).
   2387..2468    -  polyA_signal   SV40 poly(A) signal: SV40 polyadenylation signal
   2491..2559    -  CDS            large T antigen (fragment): large T antigen from SV40 (simian virus 40)
   3191..3888    +  CDS            rtTA3 (fragment): reverse tetracycline transactivator 3 activates expression from Tet-responsive promoters in the presence of doxycycline
   3818..3928    +  CDS            VP48: 3 tandem repeats of the minimal activation domain of herpes simplex virus VP16 (Cheng et al., 2013)
   3998..5023    +  CDS            HygR: aminoglycoside phosphotransferase from E. coli; aph(4)-Ia; confers resistance to hygromycin
   5084..5308    +  polyA_signal   bGH poly(A) signal: bovine growth hormone polyadenylation signal
   5312..5333    +  promoter       SV40 promoter (fragment): SV40 enhancer and early promoter
   5805..6393    -  rep_origin     ori: high-copy-number ColE1/pMB1/pBR322/pUC origin of replication
   6564..7424    -  CDS            AmpR: β-lactamase; bla; confers resistance to ampicillin, carbenicillin, and related antibiotics
   7425..7529    -  promoter       AmpR promoter: bla
   7556..7606    +  misc_feature   bom (fragment): basis of mobility region from pBR322
   7607..7637    -  rep_origin     M13 ori (fragment): M13 bacteriophage origin of replication; arrow indicates direction of (+) strand synthesis
>Addgene plasmid #196136 | pSBtet-Hygro-GADD34_Δ1-240/P2A/K3L | addgene full sequence | sequence record 384014 | Addgene NGS Result
GGATCCCTATACAGTTGAAGTCGGAAGTTTACATACACTTAAGTTGGAGTCATTAAAACTCGTTTTTCAA
CTACTCCACAAATTTCTTGTTAACAAACAATAGTTTTGGCAAGTCAGTTAGGACATCTACTTTGTGCATG
ACACAAGTCATTTTTCCAACAATTGTTTACAGACAGATTATTTCACTTATAATTCACTGTATCACAATTC
CAGTGGGTCAGAAGTTTACATACACTAAGTTCGACTCCTCTGCAGAATGCGGCGATGTTTCGGTAAGGGG
TCCGCTATCTAGACGAGTTTACTCCCTATCAGTGATAGAGAACGTATGTCGAGTTTACTCCCTATCAGTG
ATAGAGAACGATGTCGAGTTTACTCCCTATCAGTGATAGAGAACGTATGTCGAGTTTACTCCCTATCAGT
GATAGAGAACGTATGTCGAGTTTACTCCCTATCAGTGATAGAGAACGTATGTCGAGTTTATCCCTATCAG
TGATAGAGAACGTATGTCGAGTTTACTCCCTATCAGTGATAGAGAACGTATGTCGATTAGGCGTGTACGG
TGGGCGCCTATAAAAGCAGAGCTCGTTTAGTGAACCGTCAGATCGCCTGGAGCCAATTCCAACTCTTTTG
CCTTATACCTACTTTCCGTACCACTTCCTACCCTCGAAAGGCCTCTGAGGCCACCATGAAAGGAGCCAGG
AAGACCTCCGTGTCCCCCCGATCTTCAGGCTCCGACCCCAGGTCCTGGGAGTATCGTTCAGGAGAGGCGT
CCGAGGAGAAGGAGGAAAAGGCACACAAAGAAACTGGGAAAGGAGAAGCTGCCCCAGGGCCGCAATCCTC
AGCCCCAGCCCAGAGGCCCCAGCTCAAGTCCTGGTGGTGCCAACCCAGTGATGAAGAGGAGGGTGAGGTC
AAGGCTTTGGGGGCAGCTGAGAAGGATGGAGAAGCTGAGTGTCCTCCCTGCATCCCCCCACCAAGTGCCT
TCCTGAAGGCCTGGGTGTATTGGCCAGGAGAGGACACAGAGGAAGAGGAAGATGAGGAAGAAGATGAGGA
CAGTGACTCTGGATCAGATGAGGAAGAGGGAGAAGCTGAGGCTTCCTCTTCCACTCCTGCTACAGGTGTC
TTCTTGAAGTCCTGGGTCTATCAGCCAGGAGAGGACACAGAGGAGGAGGAAGATGAGGACAGTGATACAG
GATCAGCCGAGGATGAAAGAGAAGCTGAGACTTCTGCTTCCACACCCCCTGCAAGTGCTTTCTTGAAGGC
CTGGGTGTATCGGCCAGGAGAGGACACGGAGGAGGAGGAAGATGAGGATGTGGATAGTGAGGATAAGGAA
GATGATTCAGAAGCAGCCTTGGGAGAAGCTGAGTCAGACCCACATCCCTCCCACCCGGACCAGAGGGCCC
ACTTCAGGGGCTGGGGATATCGACCTGGAAAAGAGACAGAGGAAGAGGAAGCTGCTGAGGACTGGGGAGA
AGCTGAGCCCTGCCCCTTCCGAGTGGCCATCTATGTACCTGGAGAGAAGCCACCGCCTCCCTGGGCTCCT
CCTAGGCTGCCCCTCCGACTGCAAAGGCGGCTCAAGCGCCCAGAAACCCCTACTCATGATCCGGACCCTG
AGACTCCCCTAAAGGCCAGAAAGGTGCGCTTCTCCGAGAAGGTCACTGTCCATTTCCTGGCTGTCTGGGC
AGGGCCGGCCCAGGCCGCCCGCCAGGGCCCCTGGGAGCAGCTTGCTCGGGATCGCAGCCGCTTCGCACGC
CGCATCACCCAGGCCCAGGAGGAGCTGAGCCCCTGCCTCACCCCTGCTGCCCGGGCCAGAGCCTGGGCAC
GCCTCAGGAACCCACCTTTAGCCCCCATCCCTGCCCTCACCCAGACCTTGCCTTCCTCCTCTGTCCCTTC
GTCCCCAGTCCAGACCACGCCCTTGAGCCAAGCTGTGGCCACACCTTCCCGCTCGTCTGCTGCTGCAGCG
GCTGCCCTGGACCTCAGTGGGAGGCGTGGCGCTACTAACTTCAGCCTGCTGAAGCAGGCTGGTGACGTCG
AGGAGAATCCTGGCCCCTTAGCCTTTTGTTATTCGCTCCCTAACGCCGGCGACGTTATTAAGGGACGCGT
GTACGAAAAAGATTACGCACTGTACATTTATTTGTTTGACTACCCGCACTTCGAAGCCATTCTCGCGGAA
TCAGTCAAAATGCACATGGACCGTTATGTGGAGTATCGTGACAAACTCGTGGGTAAAACCGTTAAAGTGA
AAGTGATTCGCGTTGACTACACAAAAGGCTACATTGACGTCAATTATAAACGTATGTGTCGCCACCAGTG
AGGCCTGTCAGGCCAAGCTTCCATCGATAGACATGATAAGATACATTGATGAGTTTGGACAAACCACAAC
AAGAATGCAGTGAAAAAAATGCTTTATTTGTGAAATTTGTGATGCTATTGCTTTATTTGTAACCATTATA
AGCTGCAATAAACAAGTTAACAACAACAATTGCATTCATTTTATGTTTCAGGTTCAGGGGGAGATGTGGG
AGGTTTTTTAAAGCAAGTAAAACCTCTACAAATGTGGTACCTAGGCGAGACCCTGTCTCACAAAATAAAG
TAAGCCCGGACTGAGTGCGGAAAGGCGGGCCTGGCGGGTCTGGTCTCCCCATGCGGGCCACCAGAGGCCC
TGCAGCCTTCAGTCGCTTGAAGGGGTAATGGCGCTTCCACTCACAAACATGGCGGACAGAGCGTGTGAAC
GAGATGAACAGCCCCTCAAAAATATGGCCGCCGAGGCTGGACGGCCGTGCCCCAGCAGCACCGCCTCCGC
GCCCCACGTGATCTCTCGCCGGGCACAGCGCTGACCGCGGAGGTCCAACCGGAAGAATGTCCGGATTGGA
CATTCGGAAGAGGGCCCGCCTTCCCTGGGGAATCTCTGCGCACGCGCAGAACGCTTCGACCAATGAAAAC
ACAGGAAGCCGTCCGCGCAACCGCGTTGCGTCACTTCTGCCGCCCCTGTTTCAAGGTATATAGCCGTAGA
CGGAACTTCGCCTTTCTCTCGGCCTTAGCGCCATTTTTTTGGGTGAGTGTTTTTTGGTTCCTGCGTTGGG
ATTCCGTGTACAATCCATAGACATCTGACCTCGGCACTTAGCATCATCACAGCAAACTAACTGTAGCCTT
TCTCTCTTTCCCTGTAGAAACCTCTGCACCTGAGGCCACCATGTCTAGACTGGACAAGAGCAAAGTCATA
AACGGCGCTCTGGAATTACTCAATGGAGTCGGTATCGAAGGCCTGACGACAAGGAAACTCGCTCAAAAGC
TGGGAGTTGAGCAGCCTACCCTGTACTGGCACGTGAAGAACAAGCGGGCCCTGCTCGATGCCCTGCCAAT
CGAGATGCTGGACAGGCATCATACCCACTTCTGCCCCCTGGAAGGCGAGTCATGGCAAGACTTTCTGCGG
AACAACGCCAAGTCATTCCGCTGTGCTCTCCTCTCACATCGCGACGGGGCTAAAGTGCATCTCGGCACCC
GCCCAACAGAGAAACAGTACGAAACCCTGGAAAATCAGCTCGCGTTCCTGTGTCAGCAAGGCTTCTCCCT
GGAGAACGCACTGTACGCTCTGTCCGCCGTGGGCCACTTTACACTGGGCTGCGTATTGGAGGAACAGGAG
CATCAAGTAGCAAAAGAGGAAAGAGAGACACCTACCACCGATTCTATGCCCCCACTTCTGAGACAAGCAA
TTGAGCTGTTCGACCGGCAGGGAGCCGAACCTGCCTTCCTTTTCGGCCTGGAACTAATCATATGTGGCCT
GGAGAAACAGCTAAAGTGCGAAAGCGGCGGGCCGGCCGACGCCCTTGACGATTTTGACTTAGACATGCTC
CCAGCCGATGCCCTTGACGACTTTGACCTTGATATGCTGCCTGCTGACGCTCTTGACGATTTTGACCTTG
ACATGCTCCCCGGGTCCGGCGCTACTAACTTCAGCCTGCTGAAGCAGGCTGGTGACGTCGAGGAGAATCC
TGGTCCCATGAAAAAGCCTGAACTCACCGCGACGTCTGTCGAGAAGTTTCTGATCGAAAAGTTCGACAGC
GTCTCCGACCTGATGCAGCTCTCGGAGGGCGAAGAATCTCGTGCTTTCAGCTTCGATGTAGGAGGGCGTG
GATATGTCCTGCGGGTAAATAGCTGCGCCGATGGTTTCTACAAAGATCGTTATGTTTATCGGCACTTTGC
ATCGGCCGCGCTCCCGATTCCGGAAGTGCTTGACATTGGGGAATTCAGCGAGAGCCTGACCTATTGCATC
TCCCGCCGTGCACAGGGTGTCACGTTGCAAGACCTGCCTGAAACCGAACTGCCCGCTGTTCTGCAGCCGG
TCGCGGAGGCCATGGATGCGATCGCTGCGGCCGATCTTAGCCAGACGAGCGGGTTCGGCCCATTCGGACC
GCAAGGAATCGGTCAATACACTACATGGCGTGATTTCATATGCGCGATTGCTGATCCCCATGTGTATCAC
TGGCAAACTGTGATGGACGACACCGTCAGTGCGTCCGTCGCGCAGGCTCTCGATGAGCTGATGCTTTGGG
CCGAGGACTGCCCCGAAGTCCGGCACCTCGTGCACGCGGATTTCGGCTCCAACAATGTCCTGACGGACAA
TGGCCGCATAACAGCGGTCATTGACTGGAGCGAGGCGATGTTCGGGGATTCCCAATACGAGGTCGCCAAC
ATCTTCTTCTGGAGGCCGTGGTTGGCTTGTATGGAGCAGCAGACGCGCTACTTCGAGCGGAGGCATCCGG
AGCTTGCAGGATCGCCGCGGCTCCGGGCGTATATGCTCCGCATTGGTCTTGACCAACTCTATCAGAGCTT
GGTTGACGGCAATTTCGATGATGCAGCTTGGGCGCAGGGTCGATGCGACGCAATCGTCCGATCCGGAGCC
GGGACTGTCGGGCGTACACAAATCGCCCGCAGAAGCGCGGCCGTCTGGACCGATGGCTGTGTAGAAGTAC
TCGCCGATAGTGGAAACCGACGCCCCAGCACTCGTCCGAGGGCAAAGGAATAGTTCGAAGGCCTGTCGTG
AAGCTTGGGGATCAATTCTCTAGAGCTCGCTGATCAGCCTCGACTGTGCCTTCTAGTTGCCAGCCATCTG
TTGTTTGCCCCTCCCCCGTGCCTTCCTTGACCCTGGAAGGTGCCACTCCCACTGTCCTTTCCTAATAAAA
TGAGGAAATTGCATCGCATTGTCTGAGTAGGTGTCATTCTATTCTGGGGGGTGGGGTGGGGCAGGACAGC
AAGGGGGAGGATTGGGAAGACAATAGCAGGCATGCTGGGGATGCGGTGGGCTCTATGGCTTCTGAGGCGG
AAAGAACCAGCTGGGCCTACTAGCTACTCGGGACCCCTTACCGAAACATCGCCGCATTCTGCAGAGGAGT
CGAGTGTATGTAAACTTCTGACCCACTGGGAATGTGATGAAAGAAATAAAAGCTGAAATGAATCATTCTC
TCTACTATTATTCTGATATTTCACATTCTTAAAATAAAGTGGTGATCCTAACTGACCTAAGACAGGGAAT
TTTTACTAGGATTAAATGTCAGGAATTGTGAAAAAGTGAGTTTAAATGTATTTGGCTAAGGTGTATGTAA
ACTTCCGACTTCAACTGTATAGGGATCCGCTTCCTCGCTCACTGACTCGCTGCGCTCGGTCGTTCGGCTG
CGGCGAGCGGTATCAGCTCACTCAAAGGCGGTAATACGGTTATCCACAGAATCAGGGGATAACGCAGGAA
AGAACATGTGAGCAAAAGGCCAGCAAAAGGCCAGGAACCGTAAAAAGGCCGCGTTGCTGGCGTTTTTCCA
TAGGCTCCGCCCCCCTGACGAGCATCACAAAAATCGACGCTCAAGTCAGAGGTGGCGAAACCCGACAGGA
CTATAAAGATACCAGGCGTTTCCCCCTGGAAGCTCCCTCGTGCGCTCTCCTGTTCCGACCCTGCCGCTTA
CCGGATACCTGTCCGCCTTTCTCCCTTCGGGAAGCGTGGCGCTTTCTCATAGCTCACGCTGTAGGTATCT
CAGTTCGGTGTAGGTCGTTCGCTCCAAGCTGGGCTGTGTGCACGAACCCCCCGTTCAGCCCGACCGCTGC
GCCTTATCCGGTAACTATCGTCTTGAGTCCAACCCGGTAAGACACGACTTATCGCCACTGGCAGCAGCCA
CTGGTAACAGGATTAGCAGAGCGAGGTATGTAGGCGGTGCTACAGAGTTCTTGAAGTGGTGGCCTAACTA
CGGCTACACTAGAAGAACAGTATTTGGTATCTGCGCTCTGCTGAAGCCAGTTACCTTCGGAAAAAGAGTT
GGTAGCTCTTGATCCGGCAAACAAACCACCGCTGGTAGCGGTGGTTTTTTTGTTTGCAAGCAGCAGATTA
CGCGCAGAAAAAAAGGATCTCAAGAAGATCCTTTGATCTTTTCTACGGGGTCTGACGCTCAGTGGAACGA
AAACTCACGTTAAGGGATTTTGGTCATGAGATTATCAAAAAGGATCTTCACCTAGATCCTTTTAAATTAA
AAATGAAGTTTTAAATCAATCTAAAGTATATATGAGTAAACTTGGTCTGACAGTTACCAATGCTTAATCA
GTGAGGCACCTATCTCAGCGATCTGTCTATTTCGTTCATCCATAGTTGCCTGACTCCCCGTCGTGTAGAT
AACTACGATACGGGAGGGCTTACCATCTGGCCCCAGTGCTGCAATGATACCGCGAGACCCACGCTCACCG
GCTCCAGATTTATCAGCAATAAACCAGCCAGCCGGAAGGGCCGAGCGCAGAAGTGGTCCTGCAACTTTAT
CCGCCTCCATCCAGTCTATTAATTGTTGCCGGGAAGCTAGAGTAAGTAGTTCGCCAGTTAATAGTTTGCG
CAACGTTGTTGCCATTGCTACAGGCATCGTGGTGTCACGCTCGTCGTTTGGTATGGCTTCATTCAGCTCC
GGTTCCCAACGATCAAGGCGAGTTACATGATCCCCCATGTTGTGCAAAAAAGCGGTTAGCTCCTTCGGTC
CTCCGATCGTTGTCAGAAGTAAGTTGGCCGCAGTGTTATCACTCATGGTTATGGCAGCACTGCATAATTC
TCTTACTGTCATGCCATCCGTAAGATGCTTTTCTGTGACTGGTGAGTACTCAACCAAGTCATTCTGAGAA
TAGTGTATGCGGCGACCGAGTTGCTCTTGCCCGGCGTCAATACGGGATAATACCGCGCCACATAGCAGAA
CTTTAAAAGTGCTCATCATTGGAAAACGTTCTTCGGGGCGAAAACTCTCAAGGATCTTACCGCTGTTGAG
ATCCAGTTCGATGTAACCCACTCGTGCACCCAACTGATCTTCAGCATCTTTTACTTTCACCAGCGTTTCT
GGGTGAGCAAAAACAGGAAGGCAAAATGCCGCAAAAAAGGGAATAAGGGCGACACGGAAATGTTGAATAC
TCATACTCTTCCTTTTTCAATATTATTGAAGCATTTATCAGGGTTATTGTCTCATGAGCGGATACATATT
TGAATGTATTTAGAAAAATAAACAAATAGGGGTTCCGCGCACATTTCCCCGAAAAGTGCCACCTGATGCG
GTGTGAAATACCGCACAGATGCGTAAGGAGAAAATACCGCATCAGGAAATTGTAAGCGTTAATATTTTGT
TAAAATT
